>Addgene plasmid #202817 | pHYX173 | addgene full sequence | sequence record 405744 | Addgene NGS Result
AGGGCCAGGGTTTTCTTCAACGTCGCCAGCCTGTTTGAGGAGAGAGAAGTTGGTGGCGCCAGAGCCGTTT
AAACATTGAGCGAGCTCCTTCTTCAGGGCCTGCAGCTCCCACTTCAGCTGCGCCAGCTCCTTCTTGTTGG
CCTGCAGCTCCTTCTTCAGGGCCCCGGGTCCTCCGCCAGATCCGCCGCCTCCTCTCTCGATGTTGTGGCG
AATCTTGAAGTTGGCCTTGATGCCGTTCTTCTGCTTGTCGGCGGTGATGTAGACGTTGTGGGAGTTGTAG
TTGTACTCGAGCTTGTGGCCGAGGATGTTGCCATCTTCCTTGAAGTCGATGCCCTTCAGCTCGATGCGGT
TGACGAGGGTGTCTCCCTCGAACTTGACCTCAGCGCGGGTCTTGTAGTTGCCGTCGTCCTTGAAGAAAAT
GGTGCGCTCTTGGACGTAGCCCTCAGGCATGGCGGACTTGAAGAAGTCGTGCTGCTTCATGTGGTCAGGG
TAGCGGGCGAAGCACTGGAGGCCGTAGCCGAGGGTGGTGACGAGGGTAGGCCAAGGGACAGGGAGCTTGC
CGGTGGTGCAGATGAGCTTGAGGGTGAGCTTGCCGTAGGTGGCGTCGCCCTCGCCCTCGCCGCTGACGGA
GAACTTGTGGCCGTTGACGTCGCCGTCAAGCTCGACGAGGATAGGGACGACGCCGGTGAAGAGTTCCTCG
CCCTTGCTGACCATCCCGGGGCCGGAGCCGCCGGCGGTACCCAATTCGACCTTTCTCTTCTTTTTTGGAG
GCTCGGGAATTAATTCCGCTTTATCCATGTTGTTATTTTATTATGGAATAATTAGTTGCGTGAGTTTGGT
TTTTTTTTTTTTATTTTTGAGTTAAACAAATATAATTATTGTTTAAGCTGAAATAAAGATATATATGTAT
ATCTGGGAAAGGCTGTTGGTTATCTGTCTTACTTCTGTATATTTAAGAAGTAAGTAGAAATACTGATTAC
ACATGGAAGAGAAGTTACACACATTACAAAGACTTCTCTGCCCTTATATACCTTTTTTTTGTGGTCTTCT
ATACTCTGCCCAATGTTGCTATCCCCAGCCAAGCCTTACTTAATACACAAACGTACCATTGTCCAACCAG
AAGCGTCTAAGCTTTACAATCCTGTTTGGGCCCTTTATCCGCCTATCCATAATGTTAAGCAGCCTAAAAC
TTGCTAGTCTAGCCGGCATCTTTCCCTTGTATAACTTAAAATACCCGGAGCTTCAGTGATATGTAGAACA
CAGCCGCGCCGGATGAAAGGAAGCTCGGTTTTTTCCTATGCCCGGGCCATGGTCATAGCTGTTTCCTGTG
TGACGCTTCCTCGCTCACTGACTCGCTGCGCTCGGTCGTTCGGCTGCGGCGAGCGGTATCAGCTCACTCA
AAGGCGGTAATACGGTTATCCACAGAATCAGGGGATAACGCAGGAAAGAACATGTGAGCAAAAGGCCAGC
AAAAGGCCAGGAACCGTAAAAAGGCCGCGTTGCTGGCGTTTTTCCATAGGCTCCGCCCCCCTGACGAGCA
TCACAAAAATCGACGCTCAAGTCAGAGGTGGCGAAACCCGACAGGACTATAAAGATACCAGGCGTTTCCC
CCTGGAAGCTCCCTCGTGCGCTCTCCTGTTCCGACCCTGCCGCTTACCGGATACCTGTCCGCCTTTCTCC
CTTCGGGAAGCGTGGCGCTTTCTCATAGCTCACGCTGTAGGTATCTCAGTTCGGTGTAGGTCGTTCGCTC
CAAGCTGGGCTGTGTGCACGAACCCCCCGTTCAGCCCGACCGCTGCGCCTTATCCGGTAACTATCGTCTT
GAGTCCAACCCGGTAAGACACGACTTATCGCCACTGGCAGCAGCCACTGGTAACAGGATTAGCAGAGCGA
GGTATGTAGGCGGTGCTACAGAGTTCTTGAAGTGGTGGCCTAACTACGGCTACACTAGAAGAACAGTATT
TGGTATCTGCGCTCTGCTGAAGCCAGTTACCTTCGGAAAAAGAGTTGGTAGCTCTTGATCCGGCAAACAA
ACCACCGCTGGTAGCGGTGGTTTTTTTGTTTGCAAGCAGCAGATTACGCGCAGAAAAAAAGGATCTCAAG
AAGATCCTTTGATCTTTTCTACGGGGTCTGACGCTCAGTGGAACGAAAACTCACGTTAAGGGATTTTGGT
CATGACCTTTTTACGGTTCCTGGCCTTTTGCTGGCCTTTTGCTCACATGTTCTTTCCTGCGTTATCCCCT
GATTCTGTGGATAACCGTATTACCGCCTTTGAGTGAGCTGATACCGCTCGCCGCGTCAAGTCAGCGTAAT
GCTCTGCCAGTGTTACAACCAATTAACCAATTCTGATTAGAAAAACTCATCGAGCATCAAATGAAACTGC
AATTTATTCATATCAGGATTATCAATACCATATTTTTGAAAAAGCCGTTTCTGTAATGAAGGAGAAAACT
CACCGAGGCAGTTCCATAGGATGGCAAGATCCTGGTATCGGTCTGCGATTCCGACTCGTCCAACATCAAT
ACAACCTATTAATTTCCCCTCGTCAAAAATAAGGTTATCAAGTGAGAAATCACCATGAGTGACGACTGAA
TCCGGTGAGAATGGCAAAAGCTTATGCATTTCTTTCCAGACTTGTTCAACAGGCCAGCCATTACGCTCGT
CATCAAAATCACTCGCATCAACCAAACCGTTATTCATTCGTGATTGCGCCTGAGCGAGACGAAATACGCG
ATCGCTGTTAAAAGGACAATTACAAACAGGAATCGAATGCAACCGGCGCAGGAACACTGCCAGCGCATCA
ACAATATTTTCACCTGAATCAGGATATTCTTCTAATACCTGGAATGCTGTTTTCCCGGGGATCGCAGTGG
TGAGTAACCATGCATCATCAGGAGTACGGATAAAATGCTTGATGGTCGGAAGAGGCATAAATTCCGTCAG
CCAGTTTAAACGGACCATCTCATCTGTAACATCATTGGCAACGCTACCTTTGCCATGTTTCAGAAACAAC
TCTGGCGCATCGGGCTTCCCATACAATCGATAGATTGTCGCACCTGATTGCCCGACATTATCGCGAGCCC
ATTTATACCCATATAAATCAGCATCCATGTTGGAATTTAAATGCGGCCTCGAGCAAGACGTTTCCCGTTG
AATATGGCTCATAACACCCCTTGTATTACTGTTTATGTAAGCAGACAGTTTTATTGTTCATGATGATATA
TTTTTATCTTGTGCAATGTAACATCAGAGATTTTGAGACACAACGTGGCTTTGTTGAATAAATCGAACTT
TTGCTGAGTTGAAGGATCAGATCACGCATCTTCCCGACCCACTCGTGCACCCAACTGATCTTCAGCATCT
TTTACTTTCACCAGCGTTTCTGGGTGAGCAAAAACAGGAAGGCAAAATGCCGCAAAAAAGGGAATAAGGG
CGACACGGAAATGTTGAATACTCATACTCTTCCTTTTTCAATATTATTGAAGCATTTATCAGGGTTATTG
TCTCATGAGCGGATACATATTTGAATGTATTTAGAAAAATAAACAAATAGGGGTTCCGCGCACATTTCCC
CGAAAAGTGCCACCTGAACGAAGCATCTGTGCTTCATTTTGTAGAACAAAAATGCAACGCGAGAGCGCTA
ATTTTTCAAACAAAGAATCTGAGCTGCATTTTTACAGAACAGAAATGCAACGCGAAAGCGCTATTTTACC
AACGAAGAATCTGTGCTTCATTTTTGTAAAACAAAAATGCAACGCGAGAGCGCTAATTTTTCAAACAAAG
AATCTGAGCTGCATTTTTACAGAACAGAAATGCAACGCGAGAGCGCTATTTTACCAACAAAGAATCTATA
CTTCTTTTTTGTTCTACAAAAATGCATCCCGAGAGCGCTATTTTTCTAACAAAGCATCTTAGATTACTTT
TTTTCTCCTTTGTGCGCTCTATAATGCAGTCTCTTGATAACTTTTTGCACTGTAGGTCCGTTAAGGTTAG
AAGAAGGCTACTTTGGTGTCTATTTTCTCTTCCATAAAAAAAGCCTGACTCCACTTCCCGCGTTTACTGA
TTACTAGCGAAGCTGCGGGTGCATTTTTTCAAGATAAAGGCATCCCCGATTATATTCTATACCGATGTGG
ATTGCGCATACTTTGTGAACAGAAAGTGATAGCGTTGATGATTCTTCATTGGTCAGAAAATTATGAACGG
TTTCTTCTATTTTGTCTCTATATACTACGTATAGGAAATGTTTACATTTTCGTATTGTTTTCGATTCACT
CTATGAATAGTTCTTACTACAATTTTTTTGTCTAAAGAGTAATACTAGAGATAAACATAAAAAATGTAGA
GGTCGAGTTTAGATGCAAGTTCAAGGAGCGAAAGGTGGATGGGTAGGTTATATAGGGATATAGCACAGAG
ATATATAGCAAAGAGATACTTTTGAGCAATGTTTGTGGAAGCGGTATTCGCAATATTTTAGTAGCTCGTT
ACAGTCCGGTGCGTTTTTGGTTTTTTGAAAGTGCGTCTTCAGAGCGCTTTTGGTTTTCAAAAGCGCTCTG
AAGTTCCTATACTTTCTAGAGAATAGGAACTTCGGAATAGGAACTTCAAAGCGTTTCCGAAAACGAGCGC
TTCCGAAAATGCAACGCGAGCTGCGCACATACAGCTCACTGTTCACGTCGCACCTATATCTGCGTGTTGC
CTGTATATATATACATGAGAAGAACGGCATAGTGCGTGTTTATGCTTAAATGCGTACTTATATGCGTCTA
TTTATGTAGGATGAAAGGTAGTCTAGTACCTCCTGTGATATTATCCCATTCCATGCGGGGTATCGTATGC
TTCCTTCAGCACTACCCTTTAGCTGTTCTATATGCTGCCACTCCTCAATTGGATTAGTCTCATCCTTCAA
TGCTATCATTTCCTTTGATATTGGATCATACTAAGAAACCATTATTATCATGACATTAACCTATAAAAAT
AGGCGTATCACGAGGCCCTTTCGTCTCGCGCGTTTCGGTGATGACGGTGAAAACCTCTGACACATGCAGC
TCCCGGAGACGGTCACAGCTTGTCTGTAAGCGGATGCCGGGAGCAGACAAGCCCGTCAGGGCGCGTCAGC
GGGTGTTGGCGGGTGTCGGGGCTGGCTTAACTATGCGGCATCAGAGCAGATTGTACTGAGAGTGCACCAT
ACCACCTTTTCAATTCATCATTTTTTTTTTATTCTTTTTTTTGATTTCGGTTTCCTTGAAATTTTTTTGA
TTCGGTAATCTCCGAACAGAAGGAAGAACGAAGGAAGGAGCACAGACTTAGATTGGTATATATACGCATA
TGTAGTGTTGAAGAAACATGAAATTGCCCAGTATTCTTAACCCAACTGCACAGAACAAAAACCTGCAGGA
AACGAAGATAAATCATGTCGAAAGCTACATATAAGGAACGTGCTGCTACTCATCCTAGTCCTGTTGCTGC
CAAGCTATTTAATATCATGCACGAAAAGCAAACAAACTTGTGTGCTTCATTGGATGTTCGTACCACCAAG
GAATTACTGGAGTTAGTTGAAGCATTAGGTCCCAAAATTTGTTTACTAAAAACACATGTGGATATTTTGA
CTGATTTTTCGATGGAGGGCACAGTTAAGCCGCTAAAGGCATTATCCGCCAAGTACAATTTTTTACTCTT
CGAAGACAGAAAATTTGCTGACATTGGTAATACAGTCAAATTGCAGTACTCTGCGGGTGTATACAGAATA
GCAGAATGGGCAGACATTACGAATGCACACGGTGTGGTGGGCCCAGGTATTGTTAGCGGTTTGAAGCAGG
CGGCAGAAGAAGTAACAAAGGAACCTAGAGGCCTTTTGATGTTAGCAGAATTGTCATGCAAGGGCTCCCT
ATCTACTGGAGAATATACTAAGGGTACTGTTGACATTGCGAAGAGCGACAAAGATTTTGTTATCGGCTTT
ATTGCTCAAAGAGACATGGGTGGAAGAGATGAAGGTTACGATTGGTTGATTATGACACCCGGTGTGGGTT
TAGATGACAAGGGAGACGCATTGGGTCAACAGTATAGAACCGTGGATGATGTGGTCTCTACAGGATCTGA
CATTATTATTGTTGGAAGAGGACTATTTGCAAAGGGAAGGGATGCTAAGGTAGAGGGTGAACGTTACAGA
AAAGCAGGCTGGGAAGCATATTTGAGAAGATGCGGCCAGCAAAACTAAAAAACTGTATTATAAGTAAATG
CATGTATACTAAACTCACAAATTAGAGCTTCAATTTAATTATATCAGTTATTACCCTATGCGGTGTGAAA
TACCGCACAGATGCGGCCCGGGCGCTATATGTACGTTGTTAGTGCCGTTAATAATAAATTCATCCTCTAT
CATAGAAACAGGGCATGAGAAACGAAGAAAAATTGATATTGTAACAATATCATGAGACCTTTTATAGAAG
TGGCGCCAAAACTAAATGTATTTGAAAATACAAAAAACGCACAGGTTTCTTTATATATGTATATATATAT
ATATATATATATAAAACTGTAGATATACTGTTTAAATTAATCTATCTACTTGTACAGCTCGTCCATGCCG
AGGGTGATGCCAGCGGCGGTGACGAACTCGAGCAGGACCATGTGGTCGCGCTTCTCGTTAGGGTCCTTGG
AGAGGGCGGACTGGTAGCTGAGGTAGTGGTTGTCAGGGAGGAGGACAGGGCCGTCGCCGATAGGGGTGTT
CTGCTGGTAGTGGTCGGCGAGCTGGACGCCGCCGTCCTCGATGTTGTGGCGAATCTTGAAGTTGGCCTTG
ATGCCGTTCTTCTGCTTGTCAGAGCCGCCTCCGCCTGAGCCTCCTCCGCCCCCGGGTTGGGCCAGCTTCT
TCTCCAGGGCCTGGTTCTTCCACTCCAGCTGGGCCAGCTTCTTCTCCAGGGCCTGCAGCTTCTTCTCCAG
CTGCTCGCCGGAGCCGCCGGCGGTGCCCAGCTCCACCTTGCGCTTCTTCTTGGGGGGCTCGCGGATCAGC
TCGGCCTTGTCCATATTTAAATGAGGGCCAGGGTTTTCTTCAACGTCGCCAGCCTGTTTGAGGAGAGAGA
AGTTGGTGGCGCCAGAGCCTCCCATCGCACCTTGAAAATAAAGATTTTCGATATTCATGAGTTGAGTCGC
TTCCTTAACTGGCTGAAAAGGCTCTTCAGGTTTCACCATGAAAACTTTATGGCCCCCCCACAATACTGAG
TCAGCATTTAATCGCCAACCACTAACCCACTGCTGCGCCTCCTGATTTGTCAACAATTCCATGAAGTTTT
TCGGCACGCTTGTGAAATAATTGTTTGTGTTGGTGAAATTCGATGCTGAGTGTATACCAACAATGAACCC
ATCTCTAGTTGATACTAATGGACTGCCACACTGCCCATCCTTGGTTTGAATCCAATGCTTCCAGAATATG
CCATCAGATGAAGGGAATGTGCAACTAGTGTCTGACACCATGCTAGACATGCTCTTAGTTTGGAAGTTGG
TTGTCACAAGACATATGCGCTCTTCCCTTTGTGGCTCTCTAAATTTCAGCTTTTGAGGAAATGGTGGGAA
ATCCTTAGGCATGCGAATAATTATCATGTCCCTCCCATCAATGAGGTGTTGTTGCAAAGTCGTGGTGTTC
TTGACCTTGAATACACCATGTAGTGATTGGACCAACAGTGTTCCATTATTTCTTCTAAACAAGTGCTTGT
TTGTAATGATGAAGGGACCAAATCCAATACCATACAACGATGTTGTGTGCCCATCAGATTCATTCGTCAA
ATGACAAATGGTGCTCGATATCGGGTTGTAATCACGCGGCCCCTTAAACAAGCTTTCTCCCATATC
Features (pLannotate 1.2.2; 16 found; start..end, strand, type, name):
    187..714     -  CDS            mVenus (fragment): mVenus is a basic (constitutively fluorescent) yellow fluorescent protein published in 2006, derived from Aequorea victoria. It is reported to be a rapidly-maturing monomer with moderate acid sensitivity.
    749..768     -  CDS            SV40 NLS (fragment): nuclear localization signal of SV40 (simian virus 40) large T antigen
   1511..2099    -  rep_origin     ori: high-copy-number ColE1/pMB1/pBR322/pUC origin of replication
   2207..2294    +  rep_origin     RSF ori (fragment): Plasmids containing the RSF 1030 origin of replication can be propagated in E. coli cells that contain additional plasmids with compatible origins.
   2347..3162    -  CDS            KanR: aminoglycoside phosphotransferase; aph(3')-Ia; confers resistance to kanamycin in bacteria or G418 (Geneticin®) in eukaryotes
   3327..3455    -  CDS            AmpR (fragment): β-lactamase; bla; confers resistance to ampicillin, carbenicillin, and related antibiotics
   3456..3560    -  promoter       AmpR promoter: bla
   3587..4569    -  rep_origin     2μ ori: yeast 2μ plasmid origin of replication
   4748..4930    -  CDS            FLP (fragment): site-specific recombinase FLP is a site-specific recombinase from Saccharomyces cerevisiae. Recombination occurs at FRT sequences.
   4995..5030    +  CDS            rop (fragment): Rop protein, which maintains plasmids at low copy number; rop
   5132..5181    +  misc_feature   bom (fragment): basis of mobility region from pBR322
   5189..5404    +  promoter       URA3 promoter: S. cerevisiae URA3
   5405..6208    +  CDS            URA3: orotidine-5'-phosphate decarboxylase, required for uracil biosynthesis; S. cerevisiae URA3; yeast auxotrophic marker, counterselectable with 5-fluoroorotic acid (5-FOA)
   6287..6315    +  misc_feature   bom (fragment): basis of mobility region from pBR322
   6559..6813    -  CDS            Venus (fragment): Venus is a basic (constitutively fluorescent) yellow fluorescent protein published in 2002, derived from Aequorea victoria. It is reported to be a rapidly-maturing weak dimer with moderate acid sensitivity.
   7123..7830    -  CDS            TEV protease: tobacco etch virus protease (Kapust et al., 2001)
