[The description below was written by a language model from this plasmid's Addgene catalogue record and pLannotate feature annotations shown in this document.]
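Description:
pHYX173 is a yeast episomal expression plasmid that supplies tobacco etch virus (TEV) protease in Saccharomyces cerevisiae. The roughly 7.8 kb shuttle vector carries a yeast 2μ origin for multicopy maintenance and the URA3 marker under its own promoter, which allows selection by uracil prototrophy and counterselection with 5-fluoroorotic acid. For propagation in E. coli it has a high-copy ColE1/pUC-type origin and a kanamycin resistance gene. Short remnants of AmpR (with its promoter), rop, bom, RSF ori and FLP are also annotated; these appear to be leftovers of backbone ancestry and 2μ-flanking sequence rather than functional units.

The catalogued insert is a synthetic, 711 bp TEV protease coding sequence, codon-optimized for S. cerevisiae and placed under the ScPCK1 promoter. The promoter itself is not annotated in the feature table. The plasmid was built in two steps: the protease gene was first cloned into pHYX137, and that product was then combined with pHYX138 by in vivo assembly in E. coli. The feature table also detects two separate yellow fluorescent protein segments, a larger mVenus fragment next to an SV40 nuclear localization signal and a smaller Venus fragment just downstream of the TEV coding sequence. The record does not explain these. They could be parts of a split or reporter arrangement inherited from the parent vectors, but their role cannot be determined from the available fields.

The associated work concerns heterologous production of fungal secondary metabolites of the colletochlorin family in yeast. A TEV-expressing plasmid would typically be used there to cleave engineered TEV recognition sites, for example to release individual enzymes from a fused polyprotein, although the record itself states only that the plasmid expresses the protease.
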