Addgene plasmid #202817: pHYX173
Purpose: Plasmid expressing the TEV protease, codon-optimized for Saccharomyces cerevisiae.
Depositing lab: Jean-Félix Dallery. Depositing organization: INRAE, Centre de recherche de Versailles-Grignon. Publication: Yeast-based heterologous production of the colletochlorin family of fungal secondary metabolites. Geistodt-Kiener A, Totozafy JC, Le Goff G, Vergne J, Sakai K, Ouazzani J, Mouille G, Viaud M, O'Connell RJ, Dallery JF. Metab Eng. 2023 Oct 18:S1096-7176(23)00142-8. doi: 10.1016/j.ymben.2023.10.002. PubMed 37863177.
Backbone
  Vector backbone: pHYX137 and pHYX138
  Backbone size w/o insert (bp): 7134
  Total vector size (bp): 7845
  Modifications to backbone: The TEV protease gene was cloned into pHYX137 linearized by EcoRV. The resulting plasmid was then digested by SwaI. The pHYX138 was digested by PmeI. Both restriction reactions were then mixed and transformed into E. coli for in vivo assembly to give pHYX173.
  Vector type: Yeast Expression
  Selectable markers: URA3
Growth in bacteria
  Bacterial resistance: Kanamycin, 50 μg/mL
  Growth temperature: 37°C
  Growth strain: DH5alpha
  Copy number: High Copy
Gene/Insert
  Gene/Insert name: TEV protease
  Species: Synthetic
  Insert size (bp): 711
  Promoter: ScPCK1
  Cloning method: Gibson Cloning
  Sequencing primers: 5′ CCTGAAGAAGGAGCTCGCTC
Terms and licenses: Academic/Nonprofit Terms; Industry Terms: Not Available to Industry
How to cite: pHYX173 was a gift from Jean-Félix Dallery (Addgene plasmid # 202817 ; http://n2t.net/addgene:202817 ; RRID:Addgene_202817)
